Addgene plasmid #126249: pGWB14-LYX031
Purpose: With a Nicotiana benthamiana transcription factor in PGWB14 backbone, for Agrobacterium mediated transient or stable expression corresponding transcription factor fused with a C-terminal HA tag.
Depositing lab: Silin Zhong. Depositing organization: Chinese University of Hong Kong.
Backbone
  Vector backbone: pGWB14
  Vector type: Plant Expression
  Selectable markers: Hygromycin
Growth in bacteria
  Bacterial resistance: Kanamycin, 50 μg/mL
  Growth temperature: 37°C
  Growth strain: DH5alpha
  Copy number: Low Copy
Gene/Insert
  Gene/Insert name: Niben101Scf00073g05010.1
  Species: Nicotiana benthamiana
  Promoter: CaMV 35S
  Tag / fusion protein: HA (C terminal on insert)
  Cloning method: Gibson Cloning
Terms and licenses: Academic/Nonprofit Terms; Industry Terms: Not Available to Industry
How to cite: pGWB14-LYX031 was a gift from Silin Zhong (Addgene plasmid # 126249 ; http://n2t.net/addgene:126249 ; RRID:Addgene_126249)
