[The description below was written by a language model from this plasmid's Addgene catalogue record and pLannotate feature annotations shown in this document.]
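Description:
pGWB14-LYX031 is a plant binary expression vector built on the pGWB14 backbone for Agrobacterium-mediated transient or stable expression of a Nicotiana benthamiana transcription factor. The backbone carries the broad-host-range incP replication system (oriV with the trans-acting trfA gene), which allows maintenance in both E. coli and Agrobacterium at low copy, together with oriT and traJ for conjugal mobilisation. Bacterial selection is by kanamycin (aphA-3). The annotation also picks up backbone remnants that appear to have no intended role, including an IS1 element, tetR and a partial tetA, a ColE1 ori fragment, and lacZα/M13 ori/lacI fragments.

Between the nopaline-type right and left T-DNA border repeats sit three expression units. The main cassette places the insert, Niben101Scf00073g05010.1, under the constitutive CaMV 35S promoter; the coding region is flanked by attB1 and attB2 Gateway sites (the record lists Gibson cloning as the assembly method) and reads into a C-terminal 3xHA epitope tag followed by the NOS terminator. The annotation tool matches this open reading frame to Arabidopsis BEH4, suggesting the encoded factor is a BES1/BZR1-homologue family member, though the catalogue entry does not name the family. A second 35S-driven cassette expresses the tomato bushy stunt virus P19 protein, an siRNA-binding suppressor of post-transcriptional gene silencing, terminated by the CaMV poly(A) signal; it would be expected to boost transgene accumulation in agroinfiltrated leaves. The third unit is a 35S-driven hygromycin phosphotransferase gene with a NOS terminator for selecting stable transformants. The HA tag permits antibody-based detection or pull-down of the expressed factor.
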