Features (pLannotate 1.2.2; 35 found; start..end, strand, type, name):
      1..25      -  misc_feature   RB T-DNA repeat: right border repeat from nopaline C58 T-DNA
     55..73      +  misc_feature   MCS (fragment): pUC18/19 multiple cloning site
    124..469     +  promoter       CaMV 35S promoter: strong constitutive promoter from cauliflower mosaic virus
    421..467     +  promoter       minimal CaMV 35S promoter: minimal 35S promoter from cauliflower mosaic virus
    479..497     -  misc_feature   MCS (fragment): pUC18/19 multiple cloning site
    508..1023    +  CDS            P19_TBSVC: Experimental evidence at protein level: Swiss-Prot protein existence level 1. Acts as a suppressor of RNA-mediated gene silencing, also known as post-transcriptional gene silencing (PTGS), a mechanism of plant viral defense that limits the accumulation of viral RNAs. Binds to short interfering RNAs (siRNAs) with high affinity. Acts as a molecular caliper to specifically select siRNAs based on the length of the duplex region of the RNA (By similarity). From Tomato bushy stunt virus (strain Cherry) (TBSV).
   1096..1272    +  polyA_signal   CaMV poly(A) signal: cauliflower mosaic virus polyadenylation signal
   1775..2116    +  promoter       CaMV 35S promoter: strong constitutive promoter from cauliflower mosaic virus
   2142..2166    +  protein_bind   attB1: mutant version of attB; recombination site for the Gateway® BP reaction BP Clonase™
   2178..3158    +  CDS            BEH4: BEH4_ARATH - Experimental evidence at protein level: Swiss-Prot protein existence level 1. From Arabidopsis thaliana (Mouse-ear cress).
   3166..3190    -  protein_bind   attB2: mutant version of attB; recombination site for the Gateway® BP reaction BP Clonase™
   3219..3308    +  CDS            3xHA: three tandem HA epitope tags
   3342..3594    +  terminator     NOS terminator: nopaline synthase terminator and poly(A) signal
   4023..4275    -  terminator     NOS terminator: nopaline synthase terminator and poly(A) signal
   4299..4727    -  CDS            nos (fragment): DHNO_AGRT7 - Protein inferred from homology: Swiss-Prot protein existence level 3. From Agrobacterium tumefaciens (strain T37).
   4743..5768    -  CDS            HygR: aminoglycoside phosphotransferase from E. coli; aph(4)-Ia; confers resistance to hygromycin
   5778..6122    -  promoter       CaMV 35S promoter: strong constitutive promoter from cauliflower mosaic virus
   5779..5825    -  promoter       minimal CaMV 35S promoter: minimal 35S promoter from cauliflower mosaic virus
   6228..6383    +  CDS            lacZα (fragment) (sequence partly withheld): LacZα fragment of β-galactosidase; lacZ fragment
   6381..6681    +  rep_origin     M13 ori (fragment) (sequence partly withheld): M13 bacteriophage origin of replication; arrow indicates direction of (+) strand synthesis
   6682..6812    +  CDS            lacI (fragment): lac repressor; lacI; The lac repressor binds to the lac operator to inhibit transcription in E. coli. This inhibition can be relieved by adding lactose or isopropyl-β-D-thiogalactopyranoside (IPTG).
   6866..6890    -  misc_feature   LB T-DNA repeat: left border repeat from nopaline C58 T-DNA
   8399..8462    -  CDS            TetR (fragment): tetracycline resistance regulatory protein; tetR
   8486..9634    -  CDS            trfA: trans-acting replication protein that binds to and activates oriV
   9933..10727   -  CDS            KanR: aminoglycoside phosphotransferase; aphA-3; confers resistance to kanamycin
  10919..11686   +  mobile_element IS1: prokaryotic transposable element IS1
  11695..11844   -  CDS            satA (fragment): STA_BACSU - Also known as yyaR. Experimental evidence at protein level: Swiss-Prot protein existence level 1. Involved in resistance to streptothricin, a broad-spectrum antibiotic produced by streptomycetes. Detoxifies streptothricin via acetylation of the beta amino group of the first beta-lysyl moiety of streptothricin. From Bacillus subtilis (strain 168).
  11843..12037   -  CDS            satA (fragment): STA_BACSU - Also known as yyaR. Experimental evidence at protein level: Swiss-Prot protein existence level 1. Involved in resistance to streptothricin, a broad-spectrum antibiotic produced by streptomycetes. Detoxifies streptothricin via acetylation of the beta amino group of the first beta-lysyl moiety of streptothricin. From Bacillus subtilis (strain 168).
  12040..12315   -  CDS            klaC (fragment): KLAC_ECOLX - Also known as telB. Protein predicted: Swiss-Prot protein existence level 4. Belongs to the kla operon, which is associated with cryptic tellurite resistance, and IncW plasmid fertility inhibition. From Escherichia coli.
  12379..13010   -  rep_origin     oriV: incP origin of replication
  13147..13518   -  CDS            traJ: oriT-recognizing protein; traJ
  13551..13660   -  oriT           oriT: incP origin of transfer
  13792..13982   +  rep_origin     ori (fragment): high-copy-number ColE1/pMB1/pBR322/pUC origin of replication
  14341..14991   -  CDS            TetR: tetracycline resistance regulatory protein; tetR
  15097..15346   +  CDS            TcR (fragment): tetracycline efflux protein; tetA; confers resistance to tetracycline
>Addgene plasmid #126249 | pGWB14-LYX031 | addgene full sequence | sequence record 268975 | Addgene NGS Result
GTTTACCCGCCAATATATCCTGTCAAACACTGATAGTTTAAACGTTGCGATTAAGAATTCGAGCTCGGTA
CCCCCCTACTCCAAAAATGTCAAAGATACAGTCTCAGAAGACCAAAGGGCTATTGAGACTTTTCAACAAA
GGGTAATTTCGGGAAACCTCCTCGGATTCCATTGCCCAGCTATCTGTCACTTCATCGAAAGGACAGTAGA
AAAGGAAGGTGGCTCCTACAAATGCCATCATTGCGATAAAGGAAAGGCTATCATTCAAGATGCCTCTGCC
GACAGTGGTCCCAAAGATGGACCCCCACCCACGAGGAGCATCGTGGAAAAAGAAGACGTTCCAACCACGT
CTTCAAAGCAAGTGGATTGATGTGACATCTCCACTGACGTAAGGGATGACGCACAATCCCACTATCCTTC
GCAAGACCCTTCCTCTATATAAGGAAGTTCATTTCATTTGGAGAGGACAGCCCAAGCTTCGACTCTAGAG
GATCCCCTTAAATCGATATGGAACGAGCTATACAAGGAAACGACGCTAGGGAACAAGCTAACAGTGAACG
TTGGGATGGAGGATCAGGAGGTACCACTTCTCCCTTCAAACTTCCTGACGAAAGTCCGAGTTGGACTGAG
TGGCGGCTACATAACGATGAGACGAATTCGAATCAAGATAATCCCCTTGGTTTCAAGGAAAGCTGGGGTT
TCGGGAAAGTTGTATTTAAGAGATATCTCAGATACGACAGGACGGAAGCTTCACTGCACAGAGTCCTTGG
ATCTTGGACGGGAGATTCGGTTAACTATGCAGCATCTCGATTTTTCGGTTTCGACCAGATCGGATGTACC
TATAGTATTCGGTTTCGAGGAGTTAGTATCACCGTTTCTGGAGGGTCTCGAACTCTTCAGCATCTCTGTG
AGATGGCAATTCGGTCTAAGCAAGAACTGCTACAGCTTGCCCCAATCGAAGTGGAAAGTAATGTATCAAG
AGGATGCCCTGAAGGTACTCAAACCTTCGAAAAAGAAAGCGAGTAAGTCGAGGGCGAGCTCGAATTCGGT
ACGCTGAAATCACCAGTCTCTCTCTACAAATCTATCTCTCTCTATTTTCTCCATAAATAATGTGTGAGTA
GTTTCCCGATAAGGGAAATTAGGGTTCTTATAGGGTTTCGCTCATGTGTTGAGCATATAAGAAACCCTTA
GTATGTATTTGTATTTGTAAAATACTTCTATCAATAAAATTTCTAATTCCTAAAACCAAAATCCAGTACT
AAAATCCAGATCTCCCTGCAGGTCCCCAGATTAGCCTTTTCAATTTCAGAAAGAATGCTAACCCACAGAT
GGTTAGAGAGGCTTACGCAGCAGGTCTCATCAAGACGATCTACCCGAGCAATAATCTCCAGGAAATCAAA
TACCTTCCCAAGAAGGTTAAAGATGCAGTCAAAAGATTCAGGACTAACTGCATCAAGAACACAGAGAAAG
ATATATTTCTCAAGATCAGAAGTACTATTCCAGTATGGACGATTCAAGGCTTGCTTCACAAACCAAGGCA
AGTAATAGAGATTGGAGTCTCTAAAAAGGTAGTTCCCACTGAATCAAAGGCCATGGAGTCAAAGATTCAA
ATAGAGGACCTAACAGAACTCGCCGTAAAGACTGGCGAACAGTTCATACAGAGTCTCTTACGACTCAATG
ACAAGAAGAAAATCTTCGTCAACATGGTGGAGCACGACACACTTGTCTACTCCAAAAATATCAAAGATAC
AGTCTCAGAAGACCAAAGGGCAATTGAGACTTTTCAACAAAGGGTAATATCCGGAAACCTCCTCGGATTC
CATTGCCCAGCTATCTGTCACTTTATTGTGAAGATAGTGGAAAAGGAAGGTGGCTCCTACAAATGCCATC
ATTGCGATAAAGGAAAGGCCATCGTTGAAGATGCCTCTGCCGACAGTGGTCCCAAAGATGGACCCCCACC
CACGAGGAGCATCGTGGAAAAAGAAGACGTTCCAACCACGTCTTCAAAGCAAGTGGATTGATGTGATATC
TCCACTGACGTAAGGGATGACGCACAATCCCACTATCCTTCGCAAGACCCTTCCTCTATATAAGGAAGTT
CATTTCATTTGGAGAGAACACGGGGGACTCTAGAGTTATCAACAAGTTTGTACAAAAAAGCAGGCTCCAC
CACTAGTATGACGTCCGGCACTCGGCTACCGACATGGAAGGAGAGGGAGAACAACAAGCGGAGAGAGCGG
CGGCGGAGGGCGATCGCCGCCAAGATCTTCACCGGATTAAGGATGTACGGTAACTATAAGCTCCCTAAGC
ACTGTGATAATAACGAGGTATTGAAAGCTCTTTGTAAAGAAGCTGGTTGGATCGTTGAAGATGATGGAAC
CACTTACCGAAAGGGTTGCAAGCCAGTACACCACATGGATATTATTGGTGGTTCGGCATCAGTAAGCCCT
TGTTCGTCTTACCAACTGAGCCCTGGTGCTTCATATAACCCAAGTCCCGCTTCATCATCTATTCCCAGCC
CGGTCTCATCCCATTATATTGCCAATGTCCAAAATAATTCTGATCCCAACTCGCTCATTCCTTGGCTTAA
GAACCTATCATCTGGCTCGTCGCCTTCCTCATCTAACTTTCCCCACCATCTGTGCATTCCTGGAGATTCT
ATAAGTGCTCCTGTGACACCACCTTCGAGCTCTCCCACTGCCCGTACTCCTAGGATGAATGATAATTGGG
AAAATCCCACGGCCAATTCAACATGGATACAACATCATTATCCCTTCTTGCCCTTCTCAACCCCTCCTAG
TCCTGGTGGTCGCCAAACCCCACCAGATTCAGGATGGATTTCTGGCGTTCAAACTCCACAGGATGGGCCT
TCATCTCCCACTTTCAGCCTTGTCTCATCAAATCCATTTGGATTTAAGGAGCCACTATCAAATGGAGGGT
CTCGAATGTGGACACCTGGGCAAAGTGGGACATGTTCACCTGCAGTTGGAGCTGGTATGGACCAAACAGC
TGATATACCAATGTCGGATGTTATCTCAGCAGAGTTCGCATTTGGCAGCAACGTGAAGGGAGTAGTAAAG
CCATGGGAAGGAGAAAGAATTCACGAAGAGTGTGTCAGTGATGATCTTGAGCTTACACTTGGGAACTCCA
GCACTAGACCCGGGGACCCAGCTTTCTTGTACAAAGTGGTTGATAACAGCGGGTTAATTAACATCTTTTA
CCCATACGATGTTCCTGACTATGCGGGCTATCCCTATGACGTCCCGGACTATGCAGGATCCTATCCATAT
GACGTTCCAGATTACGCTGCTCAGTGCAGCGCTTAGAGCTCGAATTTCCCCGATCGTTCAAACATTTGGC
AATAAAGTTTCTTAAGATTGAATCCTGTTGCCGGTCTTGCGATGATTATCATATAATTTCTGTTGAATTA
CGTTAAGCATGTAATAATTAACATGTAATGCATGACGTTATTTATGAGATGGGTTTTTATGATTAGAGTC
CCGCAATTATACATTTAATACGCGATAGAAAACAAAATATAGCGCGCAAACTAGGATAAATTATCGCGCG
CGGTGTCATCTATGTTACTAGATCGGGAATTAGCTTCATCAACGCAAGACATGCGCACGACCGTCTGACA
GGAGAGGAATTTCCGACGAGCACAGAAAGGACTTGCTCTTGGACGTAGGCCTATTTCTCAGGCACATGTA
TCAAGTGTTCGGACGTGGGTTTTCGATGGTGTATCAGCCGCCGCCAACTGGGAGATGAGGAGGCTTTCTT
GGGGGGCAGTCAGCAGTTCATTTCACAAGACAGAGGAACTTGTAAGGAGATGCACTGATTTATCTTGGCG
CAAACCAGCAGGACGAATTAGTGGGAATAGCCCGCGAATATCTAAGTTATGCCTGTCGGCATGAGCAGAA
ACTTCCAATTCGAAACAGTTTGGAGAGGTTGTTTTTGGGCATACCTTTTGTTAGTCAGCCTCTCGATTGC
TCATCGTCATTACACAGTACCGAAGTTTGATCGATCTAGTAACATAGATGACACCGCGCGCGATAATTTA
TCCTAGTTTGCGCGCTATATTTTGTTTTCTATCGCGTATTAAATGTATAATTGCGGGACTCTAATCATAA
AAACCCATCTCATAAATAACGTCATGCATTACATGTTAATTATTACATGCTTAACGTAATTCAACAGAAA
TTATATGATAATCATCGCAAGACCGGCAACAGGATTCAATCTTAAGAAACTTTATTGCCAAATGTTTGAA
CGATCTGCTTCGACGCACTCCTTCTTTACTCCACCATCTCGTCCTTATTGAAAACGTGGGTAGCACCAAA
ACGAATCAAGTCGCTGGAACTGAAGTTACCAATCACGCTGGATGATTTGCCAGTTGGATTAATCTTGCCT
TTCCCCGCATGAATAATATTGATGAATGCATGCGTGAGGGGTATTTCGATTTTGGCAATAGCTGCAATTG
CCGCGACATCCTCCAACGAGCATAATTCTTCAGAAAAATAGCGATGTTCCATGTTGTCAGGGCATGCATG
ATGCACGTTATGAGGTGACGGTGCTAGGCAGTATTCCCTCAAAGTTTCATAGTCAGTATCATATTCATCA
TTGCATTCCTGCAAGAGAGAATTGAGACGCAATCCACACGCTGCGGCAACCTTCCGGCGTTCGTGGTCTA
TTTGCTCTTGGACGTTGCAAACGTAAGTGTTGGATCCCGGTCGGCATCTACTCTATTCCTTTGCCCTCGG
ACGAGTGCTGGGGCGTCGGTTTCCACTATCGGCGAGTACTTCTACACAGCCATCGGTCCAGACGGCCGCG
CTTCTGCGGGCGATTTGTGTACGCCCGACAGTCCCGGCTCCGGATCGGACGATTGCGTCGCATCGACCCT
GCGCCCAAGCTGCATCATCGAAATTGCCGTCAACCAAGCTCTGATAGAGTTGGTCAAGACCAATGCGGAG
CATATACGCCCGGAGCCGCGGCGATCCTGCAAGCTCCGGATGCCTCCGCTCGAAGTAGCGCGTCTGCTGC
TCCATACAAGCCAACCACGGCCTCCAGAAGAAGATGTTGGCGACCTCGTATTGGGAATCCCCGAACATCG
CCTCGCTCCAGTCAATGACCGCTGTTATGCGGCCATTGTCCGTCAGGACATTGTTGGAGCCGAAATCCGC
GTGCACGAGGTGCCGGACTTCGGGGCAGTCCTCGGCCCAAAGCATCAGCTCATCGAGAGCCTGCGCGACG
GACGCACTGACGGTGTCGTCCATCACAGTTTGCCAGTGATACACATGGGGATCAGCAATCGCGCATATGA
AATCACGCCATGTAGTGTATTGACCGATTCCTTGCGGTCCGAATGGGCCGAACCCGCTCGTCTGGCTAAG
ATCGGCCGCAGCGATCGCATCCATGGCCTCCGCGACCGGCTGCAGAACAGCGGGCAGTTCGGTTTCAGGC
AGGTCTTGCAACGTGACACCCTGTGCACGGCGGGAGATGCAATAGGTCAGGCTCTCGCTGAATTCCCCAA
TGTCAAGCACTTCCGGAATCGGGAGCGCGGCCGATGCAAAGTGCCGATAAACATAACGATCTTTGTAGAA
ACCATCGGCGCAGCTATTTACCCGCAGGACATATCCACGCCCTCCTACATCGAAGCTGAAAGCACGAGAT
TCTTCGCCCTCCGAGAGCTGCATCAGGTCGGAGACGCTGTCGAACTTTTCGATCAGAAACTTCTCGACAG
ACGTCGCGGTGAGTTCAGGCTTTTTCATATCGGGGTCGTCCTCTCCAAATGAAATGAACTTCCTTATATA
GAGGAAGGGTCTTGCGAAGGATAGTGGGATTGTGCGTCATCCCTTACGTCAGTGGAGATATCACATCAAT
CCACTTGCTTTGAAGACGTGGTTGGAACGTCTTCTTTTTCCACGATGCTCCTCGTGGGTGGGGGTCCATC
TTTGGGACCACTGTCGGCAGAGGCATCTTGAACGATAGCCTTTCCTTTATCGCAATGATGGCATTTGTAG
GTGCCACCTTCCTTTTCTACTGTCCTTTTGATGAAGTGACAGATAGCTGGGCAATGGAATCCGAGGAGGT
TTCCCGATATTACCCTTTGTTGAAAAGTCTCAATAGCCCTTTGGTCTTCTGAGACTGTATCTTTGATATT
CTTGGAGTAGACGAGAGTGTCGTGCTCCACCATGTTGACGGATCTCTAGGACGCGTCCTAGAAGCTAATT
CACTGGCCGTCGTTTTACAACGTCGTGACTGGGAAAACCCTGGCGTTACCCAACTTAATCGCCTTGCAGC
ACATCCCCCTTTCGCCAGCTGGCGTAATAGCGAAGAGGCCCGCACCGATCGCCCTTCCCAACAGTTGCGC
AGCCTGAATG
[44 nt withheld, positions 6381-6424]
C
[141 nt withheld, positions 6426-6566]
CCTTTGACGTTGGAGTCCACGTTCTTT
[37 nt withheld, positions 6594-6630]
ACCCTATCTCGGGCTATTCTTTTGATTTATAAGGGATTTTGCCGATTTCGGAACCACCATCAAACAGGAT
TTTCGCCTGCTGGGGCAAACCAGCGTGGACCGCTTGCTGCAACTCTCTCAGGGCCAGGCGGTGAAGGGCA
ATCAGCTGTTGCCCGTCTCACTGGTGAAAAGAAAAACCACCCCAGTACATTAAAAACGTCCGCAATGTGT
TATTAAGTTGTCTAAGCGTCAATTTGTTTACACCACAATATATCCTGCCACCAGCCAGCCAACAGCTCCC
CGACCGGCAGCTCGGCACAAAATCACCACTCGATACAGGCAGCCCATCAGTCCGGGACGGCGTCAGCGGG
AGAGCCGTTGTAAGGCGGCAGACTTTGCTCATGTTACCGATGCTATTCGGAAGAACGGCAACTAAGCTGC
CGGGTTTGAAACACGGATGATCTCGCGGAGGGTAGCATGTTGATTGTAACGATGACAGAGCGTTGCTGCC
TGTGATCAAATATCATCTCCCTCGCAGAGATCCGAATTATCAGCCTTCTTATTCATTTCTCGCTTAACCG
TGACAGGCTGTCGATCTTGAGAACTATGCCGACATAATAGGAAATCGCTGGATAAAGCCGCTGAGGAAGC
TGAGTGGCGCTATTTCTTTAGAAGTGAACGTTGACGATATCAACTCCCCTATCCATTGCTCACCGAATGG
TACAGGTCGGGGACCCGAAGTTCCGACTGTCGGCCTGATGCATCCCCGGCTGATCGACCCCAGATCTGGG
GCTGAGAAAGCCCAGTAAGGAAACAACTGTAGGTTCGAGTCGCGAGATCCCCCGGAACCAAAGGAAGTAG
GTTAAACCCGCTCCGATCAGGCCGAGCCACGCCAGGCCGAGAACATTGGTTCCTGTAGGCATCGGGATTG
GCGGATCAAACACTAAAGCTACTGGAACGAGCAGAAGTCCTCCGGCCGCCAGTTGCCAGGCGGTAAAGGT
GAGCAGAGGCACGGGAGGTTGCCACTTGCGGGTCAGCACGGTTCCGAACGCCATGGAAACCGCCCCCGCC
AGGCCCGCTGCGACGCCGACAGGATCTAGCGCTGCGTTTGGTGTCAACACCAACAGCGCCACGCCCGCAG
TTCCGCAAATAGCCCCCAGGACCGCCATCAATCGTATCGGGCTACCTAGCAGAGCGGCAGAGATGAACAC
GACCATCAGCGGCTGCACAGCGCCTACCGTCGCCGCGACCCCGCCCGGCAGGCGGTAGACCGAAATAAAC
AACAAGCTCCAGAATAGCGAAATATTAAGTGCGCCGAGGATGAAGATGCGCATCCACCAGATTCCCGTTG
GAATCTGTCGGACGATCATCACGAGCAATAAACCCGCCGGCAACGCCCGCAGCAGCATACCGGCGACCCC
TCGGCCTCGCTGTTCGGGCTCCACGAAAACGCCGGACAGATGCGCCTTGTGAGCGTCCTTGGGGCCGTCC
TCCTGTTTGAAGACCGACAGCCCAATGATCTCGCCGTCGATGTAGGCGCCGAATGCCACGGCATCTCGCA
ACCGTTCAGCGAACGCCTCCATGGGCTTTTTCTCCTCGTGCTCGTAAACGGACCCGAACATCTCTGGAGC
TTTCTTCAGGGCCGACAATCGGATCTCGCGGAAATCCTGCACGTCGGCCGCTCCAAGCCGTCGAATCTGA
GCCTTAATCACAATTGTCAATTTTAATCCTCTGTTTATCGGCAGTTCGTAGAGCGCGCCGTGCGTCCCGA
GCGATACTGAGCGAAGCAAGTGCGTCGAGCAGTGCCCGCTTGTTCCTGAAATGCCAGTAAAGCGCTGGCT
GCTGAACCCCCAGCCGGAACTGACCCCACAAGGCCCTAGCGTTTGCAATGCACCAGGTCATCATTGACCC
AGGCGTGTTCCACCAGGCCGCTGCCTCGCAACTCTTCGCAGGCTTCGCCGACCTGCTCGCGCCACTTCTT
CACGCGGGTGGAATCCGATCCGCACATGAGGCGGAAGGTTTCCAGCTTGAGCGGGTACGGCTCCCGGTGC
GAGCTGAAATAGTCGAACATCCGTCGGGCCGTCGGCGACAGCTTGCGGTACTTCTCCCATATGAATTTCG
TGTAGTGGTCGCCAGCAAACAGCACGACGATTTCCTCGTCGATCAGGACCTGGCAACGGGACGTTTTCTT
GCCACGGTCCAGGACGCGGAAGCGGTGCAGCAGCGACACCGATTCCAGGTGCCCAACGCGGTCGGACGTG
AAGCCCATCGCCGTCGCCTGTAGGCGCGACAGGCATTCCTCGGCCTTCGTGTAATACCGGCCATTGATCG
ACCAGCCCAGGTCCTGGCAAAGCTCGTAGAACGTGAAGGTGATCGGCTCGCCGATAGGGGTGCGCTTCGC
GTACTCCAACACCTGCTGCCACACCAGTTCGTCATCGTCGGCCCGCAGCTCGACGCCGGTGTAGGTGATC
TTCACGTCCTTGTTGACGTGGAAAATGACCTTGTTTTGCAGCGCCTCGCGCGGGATTTTCTTGTTGCGCG
TGGTGAACAGGGCAGAGCGGGCCGTGTCGTTTGGCATCGCTCGCATCGTGTCCGGCCACGGCGCAATATC
GAACAAGGAAAGCTGCATTTCCTTGATCTGCTGCTTCGTGTGTTTCAGCAACGCGGCCTGCTTGGCCTCG
CTGACCTGTTTTGCCAGGTCCTCGCCGGCGGTTTTTCGCTTCTTGGTCGTCATAGTTCCTCGCGTGTCGA
TGGTCATCGACTTCGCCAAACCTGCCGCCTCCTGTTCGAGACGACGCGAACGCTCCACGGCGGCCGATGG
CGCGGGCAGGGCAGGGGGAGCCAGTTGCACGCTGTCGCGCTCGATCTTGGCCGTAGCTTGCTGGACCATC
GAGCCGACGGACTGGAAGGTTTCGCGGGGCGCACGCATGACGGTGCGGCTTGCGATGGTTTCGGCATCCT
CGGCGGAAAACCCCGCGTCGATCAGTTCTTGCCTGTATGCCTTCCGGTCAAACGTCCGATTCATTCACCC
TCCTTGCGGGATTGCCCCGACTCACGCCGGGGCAATGTGCCCTTATTCCTGATTTGACCCGCCTGGTGCC
TTGGTGTCCAGATAATCCACCTTATCGGCAATGAAGTCGGTCCCGTAGACCGTCTGGCCGTCCTTCTCGT
ACTTGGTATTCCGAATCTTGCCCTGCACGAATACCAGCGACCCCTTGCCCAAATACTTGCCGTGGGCCTC
GGCCTGAGAGCCAAAACACTTGATGCGGAAGAAGTCGGTGCGCTCCTGCTTGTCGCCGGCATCGTTGCGC
CACATCTAGGTACTAAAACAATTCATCCAGTAAAATATAATATTTTATTTTCTCCCAATCAGGCTTGATC
CCCAGTAAGTCAAAAAATAGCTCGACATACTGTTCTTCCCCGATATCCTCCCTGATCGACCGGACGCAGA
AGGCAATGTCATACCACTTGTCCGCCCTGCCGCTTCTCCCAAGATCAATAAAGCCACTTACTTTGCCATC
TTTCACAAAGATGTTGCTGTCTCCCAGGTCGCCGTGGGAAAAGACAAGTTCCTCTTCGGGCTTTTCCGTC
TTTAAAAAATCATACAGCTCGCGCGGATCTTTAAATGGAGTGTCTTCTTCCCAGTTTTCGCAATCCACAT
CGGCCAGATCGTTATTCAGTAAGTAATCCAATTCGGCTAAGCGGCTGTCTAAGCTATTCGTATAGGGACA
ATCCGATATGTCGATGGAGTGAAAGAGCCTGATGCACTCCGCATACAGCTCGATAATCTTTTCAGGGCTT
TGTTCATCTTCATACTCTTCCGAGCAAAGGACGCCATCGGCCTCACTCATGAGCAGATTGCTCCAGCCAT
CATGCCGTTCAAAGTGCAGGACCTTTGGAACAGGCAGCTTTCCTTCCAGCAATAGCATCATGTCCTTTTC
CCGTTCCACATCATAGGTGGTCCCTTTATACCGGCTGTCCGTCATTTTTAAATATAGGTTTTCATTTTCT
CCCACCAGCTTATATACCTTAGCAGGAGACATTCCTTCCGTATCTTTTACGCAGCGGTATTTTTCGATCA
GTTTTTTCAATTCCGGTGATATTCTCATTTTAGCCATTTATTATTTCCTTCCTCTTTTCTACAGTATTTA
AAGATACCCCAAGAAGCTAATTATAACAAGACGAACTCCAATTCACTGTTCCTTGCATTCTAAAACCTTA
AATACCAGAAAACAGCTTTTTCAAAGTTGTTTTCAAAGTTGGCGTATAACATAGTATCGACGGAGCCGAT
TTTGAAACCACAATTATGGGTGATGCTGCCAACTTACTGATTTAGTGTATGATGGTGTTTTTGAGGTGCT
CCAGTGGCTTCTGTTTCTATCAGCTGTCCCTCCTGTTCAGCTACTGACGGGGTGGTGCGTAACGGCAAAA
GCACCGCCGGACATCAGCGCTATCTCTGCTCTCACTGCCGTAAAACATGGCAACTGCAGTTCACTTACAC
CGCTTCTCAACCCGGTACGCACCAGAAAATCATTGATATGGCCATGAATGGCGTTGGATGCCGGGCAACA
GCCCGCATTATGGGCGTTGGCCTCAACACGATTTTACGTCACTTAAAAAACTCAGGCCGCAGTCGGTAAC
CTCGCGCATACAGCCGGGCAGTGACGTCATCGTCTGCGCGGAAATGGACGAACAGTGGGGCTATGTCGGG
GCTAAATCGCGCCAGCGCTGGCTGTTTTACGCGTATGACAGTCTCCGGAAGACGGTTGTTGCGCACGTAT
TCGGTGAACGCACTATGGCGACGCTGGGGCGTCTTATGAGCCTGCTGTCACCCTTTGACGTGGTGATATG
GATGACGGATGGCTGGCCGCTGTATGAATCCCGCCTGAAGGGAAAGCTGCACGTAATCAGCAAGCGATAT
ACGCAGCGAATTGAGCGGCATAACCTGAATCTGAGGCAGCACCTGGCACGGCTGGGACGGAAGTCGCTGT
CGTTCTCAAAATCGGTGGAGCTGCATGACAAAGTCATCGGGCATTATCTGAACATAAAACACTATCAATA
AGTTGGAGTCATTACCCAATTATGATAGAATTTACAAGCTATAAGGTTATTGTCCTGGGTTTCAAGCATT
AGTCCATGCAAGTTTTTATGCTTTGCCCATTCTATAGATATATTGATAAGCGCGCTGCCTATGCCTTGCC
CCCTGAAATCCTTACATACGGCGATATCTTCTATATAAAAGATATATTATCTTATCAGTATTGTCAATAT
ATTCAAGGCAATCTGCCTCCTCATCCTCTTCATCCTCTTCGTCTTGGTAGCTTTTTAAATATGGCGCTTC
ATAGAGTAATTCTGTAAAGGTCCAATTCTCGTTTTCATACCTCGGTATAATCTTACCTATCACCTCAAAT
GGTTCGCTGGGTTTATCGCACCCCCGAACACGAGCACGGCACCCGCGACCACTATGCCAAGAATGCCCAA
GGTAAAAATTGCCGGCCCCGCCATGAAGTCCGTGAATGCCCCGACGGCCGAAGTGAAGGGCAGGCCGCCA
CCCAGGCCGCCGCCCTCACTGCCCGGCACCTGGTCGCTGAATGTCGATGCCAGCACCTGCGGCACGTCAA
TGCTTCCGGGCGTCGCGCTCGGGCTGATCGCCCATCCCGTTACTGCCCCGATCCCGGCAATGGCAAGGAC
TGCCAGCGCTGCCATTTTTGGGGTGAGGCCGTTCGCGGCCGAGGGGCGCAGCCCCTGGGGGGATGGGAGG
CCCGCGTTAGCGGGCCGGGAGGGTTCGAGAAGGGGGGGCACCCCCCTTCGGCGTGCGCGGTCACGCGCAC
AGGGCGCAGCCCTGGTTAAAAACAAGGTTTATAAATATTGGTTTAAAAGCAGGTTAAAAGACAGGTTAGC
GGTGGCCGAAAAACGGGCGGAAACCCTTGCAAATGCTGGATTTTCTGCCTGTGGACAGCCCCTCAAATGT
CAATAGGTGCGCCCCTCATCTGTCAGCACTCTGCCCCTCAAGTGTCAAGGATCGCGCCCCTCATCTGTCA
GTAGTCGCGCCCCTCAAGTGTCAATACCGCAGGGCACTTATCCCCAGGCTTGTCCACATCATCTGTGGGA
AACTCGCGTAAAATCAGGCGTTTTCGCCGATTTGCGAGGCTGGCCAGCTCCACGTCGCCGGCCGAAATCG
AGCCTGCCCCTCATCTGTCAACGCCGCGCCGGGTGAGTCGGCCCCTCAAGTGTCAACGTCCGCCCCTCAT
CTGTCAGTGAGGGCCAAGTTTTCCGCGAGGTATCCACAACGCCGGCGGCCGCGGTGTCTCGCACACGGCT
TCGACGGCGTTTCTGGCGCGTTTGCAGGGCCATAGACGGCCGCCAGCCCAGCGGCGAGGGCAACCAGCCC
GGTGAGCGTCGGAAAGGCGCTCGGTCTTGCCTTGCTCGTCGGTGATGTACTTCACCAGCTCCGCGAAGTC
GCTCTTCTTGATGGAGCGCATGGGGACGTGCTTGGCAATCACGCGCACCCCCCGGCCGTTTTAGCGGCTA
AAAAAGTCATGGCTCTGCCCTCGGGCGGACCACGCCCATCATGACCTTGCCAAGCTCGTCCTGCTTCTCT
TCGATCTTCGCCAGCAGGGCGAGGATCGTGGCATCACCGAACCGCGCCGTGCGCGGGTCGTCGGTGAGCC
AGAGTTTCAGCAGGCCGCCCAGGCGGCCCAGGTCGCCATTGATGCGGGCCAGCTCGCGGACGTGCTCATA
GTCCACGACGCCCGTGATTTTGTAGCCCTGGCCGACGGCCAGCAGGTAGGCCGACAGGCTCATGCCGGCC
GCCGCCGCCTTTTCCTCAATCGCTCTTCGTTCGTCTGGAAGGCAGTACACCTTGATAGGTGGGCTGCCCT
TCCTGGTTGGCTTGGTTTCATCAGCCATCCGCTTGCCCTCATCTGTTACGCCGGCGGTAGCCGGCCAGCC
TCGCAGAGCAGGATTCCCGTTGAGCACCGCCAGGTGCGAATAAGGGACAGTGAAGAAGGAACACCCGCTC
GCGGGTGGGCCTACTTCACCTATCCTGCCCGGCTGACGCCGTTGGATACACCAAGGAAAGTCTACACGAA
CCCTTTGGCAAAATCCTGTATATCGTGCGAAAAAGGATGGATATACCGAAAAAATCGCTATAATGACCCC
GAAGCAGGGTTATGCAGCGGAAAAGCGCCACGCTTCCCGAAGGGAGAAAGGCGGACAGGTATCCGGTAAG
CGGCAGGGTCGGAACAGGAGAGCGCACGAGGGAGCTTCCAGGGGGAAACGCCTGGTATCTTTATAGTCCT
GTCGGGTTTCGCCACCTCTGACTTGAGCGTCGATTTTTGTGATGCTCGTCAGGGGGGCGGAGCCTATGGA
AAAACGCCAGCAACGCGGCCTTTTTACGGTTCCTGGCCTTTTGCTGGCCTTTTGCTCACATGTTCTTTCC
TGCGTTATCCCCTGATTCTGTGGATAACCGTATTACCGCCTTTGAGTGAGCTGATACCGCTCGCCGCAGC
CGAACGACCGAGCGCAGCGAGTCAGTGAGCGAGGAAGCGGAAGAGCGCCAGAAGGCCGCCAGAGAGGCCG
AGCGCGGCCGTGAGGCTTGGACGCTAGGGCAGGGCATGAAAAAGCCCGTAGCGGGCTGCTACGGGCGTCT
GACGCGGTGGAAAGGGGGAGGGGATGTTGTCTACATGGCTCTGCTGTAGTGAGTGGGTTGCGCTCCGGCA
GCGGTCCTGATCAATCGTCACCCTTTCTCGGTCCTTCAACGTTCCTGACAACGAGCCTCCTTTTCGCCAA
TCCATCGACAATCACCGCGAGTCCCTGCTCGAACGCTGCGTCCGGACCGGCTTCGTCGAAGGCGTCTATC
GCGGCCCGCAACAGCGGCGAGAGCGGAGCCTGTTCAACGGTGCCGCCGCGCTCGCCGGCATCGCTGTCGC
CGGCCTGCTCCTCAAGCACGGCCCCAACAGTGAAGTAGCTGATTGTCATCAGCGCATTGACGGCGTCCCC
GGCCGAAAAACCCGCCTCGCAGAGGAAGCGAAGCTGCGCGTCGGCCGTTTCCATCTGCGGTGCGCCCGGT
CGCGTGCCGGCATGGATGCGCGCGCCATCGCGGTAGGCGAGCAGCGCCTGCCTGAAGCTGCGGGCATTCC
CGATCAGAAATGAGCGCCAGTCGTCGTCGGCTCTCGGCACCGAATGCGTATGATTCTCCGCCAGCATGGC
TTCGGCCAGTGCGTCGAGCAGCGCCCGCTTGTTCCTGAAGTGCCAGTAAAGCGCCGGCTGCTGAACCCCC
AACCGTTCCGCCAGTTTGCGTGTCGTCAGACCGTCTACGCCGACCTCGTTCAACAGGTCCAGGGCGGCAC
GGATCACTGTATTCGGCTGCAACTTTGTCATGCTTGACACTTTATCACTGATAAACATAATATGTCCACC
AACTTATCAGTGATAAAGAATCCGCGCGTTCAATCGGACCAGCGGAGGCTGGTCCGGAGGCCAGACGTGA
AACCCAACATACCCCTGATCGTAATTCTGAGCACTGTCGCGCTCGACGCTGTCGGCATCGGCCTGATTAT
GCCGGTGCTGCCGGGCCTCCTGCGCGATCTGGTTCACTCGAACGACGTCACCGCCCACTATGGCATTCTG
CTGGCGCTGTATGCGTTGGTGCAATTTGCCTGCGCACCTGTGCTGGGCGCGCTGTCGGATCGTTTCGGGC
GGCGGCCAATCTTGCTCGTCTCGCTGGCCGGCGCCAGATCTGGGGAACCCTGTGGTTGGCATGCACATAC
AAATGGACGAACGGATAAACCTTTTCACGCCCTTTTAAATATCCGATTATTCTAATAAACGCTCTTTTCT
CTTAG
