>Addgene plasmid #126249 | pGWB14-LYX031 | depositor partial sequence | sequence record 241523 | Niben101Scf00073g05010.1
ATGACGTCCGGCACTCGGCTACCGACATGGAAGGAGAGGGAGAACAACAAGCGGAGAGAGCGGCGGCGGA
GGGCGATCGCCGCCAAGATCTTCACCGGATTAAGGATGTACGGTAACTATAAGCTCCCTAAGCACTGTGA
TAATAACGAGGTATTGAAAGCTCTTTGTAAAGAAGCTGGTTGGATCGTTGAAGATGATGGAACCACTTAC
CGAAAGGGTTGCAAGCCAGTACACCACATGGATATTATTGGTGGTTCGGCATCAGTAAGCCCTTGTTCGT
CTTACCAACTGAGCCCTGGTGCTTCATATAACCCAAGTCCCGCTTCATCATCTATTCCCAGCCCGGTCTC
ATCCCATTATATTGCCAATGTCCAAAATAATTCTGATCCCAACTCGCTCATTCCTTGGCTTAAGAACCTA
TCATCTGGCTCGTCGCCTTCCTCATCTAACTTTCCCCACCATCTGTGCATTCCTGGAGATTCTATAAGTG
CTCCTGTGACACCACCTTCGAGCTCTCCCACTGCCCGTACTCCTAGGATGAATGATAATTGGGAAAATCC
CACGGCCAATTCAACATGGATACAACATCATTATCCCTTCTTGCCCTTCTCAACCCCTCCTAGTCCTGGT
GGTCGCCAAACCCCACCAGATTCAGGATGGCTTTCTGGCGTTCAAACTCCACAGGATGGGCCTTCATCTC
CCACTTTCAGCCTTGTCTCATCAAATCCATTTGGATTTAAGGAGCCACTATCAAATGGAGGGTCTCGAAT
GTGGACACCTGGGCAAAGTGGGACATGTTCACCTGCAGTTGGAGCTGGTATGGACCAAACAGCTGATATA
CCAATGTCGGATGTTATCTCAGCAGAGTTCGCATTTGGCAGCAATGTGAAGGGAGTAGTAAAGCCATGGG
AAGGAGAAAGAATTCACGAAGAGTGTGTCAGTGATGATCTTGAGCTTACACTTGGGAACTCCAGCACTAG
A
